>Addgene plasmid #208313 | ABE-RA5.1 | addgene full sequence | sequence record 410385 | Addgene NGS Result
TCTGGCCGCCAAGAACCTGTCCGACGCCATCCTGCTGAGCGACATCCTGAGAGTGAACACCGAGATCACC
AAGGCCCCCCTGAGCGCCTCTATGATCAAGAGATACGACGAGCACCACCAGGACCTGACCCTGCTGAAAG
CTCTCGTGCGGCAGCAGCTGCCTGAGAAGTACAAAGAGATTTTCTTCGACCAGAGCAAGAACGGCTACGC
CGGCTACATTGACGGCGGAGCCAGCCAGGAAGAGTTCTACAAGTTCATCAAGCCCATCCTGGAAAAGATG
GACGGCACCGAGGAACTGCTCGTGAAGCTGAACAGAGAGGACCTGCTGCGGAAGCAGCGGACCTTCGACA
ACGGCAGCATCCCCCACCAGATCCACCTGGGAGAGCTGCACGCCATTCTGCGGCGGCAGGAAGATTTTTA
CCCATTCCTGAAGGACAACCGGGAAAAGATCGAGAAGATCCTGACCTTCCGCATCCCCTACTACGTGGGC
CCTCTGGCCAGGGGAAACAGCAGATTCGCCTGGATGACCAGAAAGAGCGAGGAAACCATCACCCCCTGGA
ACTTCGAGGAAGTGGTGGACAAGGGCGCTTCCGCCCAGAGCTTCATCGAGCGGATGACCAACTTCGATAA
GAACCTGCCCAACGAGAAGGTGCTGCCCAAGCACAGCCTGCTGTACGAGTACTTCACCGTGTATAACGAG
CTGACCAAAGTGAAATACGTGACCGAGGGAATGAGAAAGCCCGCCTTCCTGAGCGGCGAGCAGAAAAAGG
CCATCGTGGACCTGCTGTTCAAGACCAACCGGAAAGTGACCGTGAAGCAGCTGAAAGAGGACTACTTCAA
GAAAATCGAGTGCTTCGACTCCGTGGAAATCTCCGGCGTGGAAGATCGGTTCAACGCCTCCCTGGGCACA
TACCACGATCTGCTGAAAATTATCAAGGACAAGGACTTCCTGGACAATGAGGAAAACGAGGACATTCTGG
AAGATATCGTGCTGACCCTGACACTGTTTGAGGACAGAGAGATGATCGAGGAACGGCTGAAAACCTATGC
CCACCTGTTCGACGACAAAGTGATGAAGCAGCTGAAGCGGCGGAGATACACCGGCTGGGGCAGGCTGAGC
CGGAAGCTGATCAACGGCATCCGGGACAAGCAGTCCGGCAAGACAATCCTGGATTTCCTGAAGTCCGACG
GCTTCGCCAACAGAAACTTCATGCAGCTGATCCACGACGACAGCCTGACCTTTAAAGAGGACATCCAGAA
AGCCCAGGTGTCCGGCCAGGGCGATAGCCTGCACGAGCACATTGCCAATCTGGCCGGCAGCCCCGCCATT
AAGAAGGGCATCCTGCAGACAGTGAAGGTGGTGGACGAGCTCGTGAAAGTGATGGGCCGGCACAAGCCCG
AGAACATCGTGATCGAAATGGCCAGAGAGAACCAGACCACCCAGAAGGGACAGAAGAACAGCCGCGAGAG
AATGAAGCGGATCGAAGAGGGCATCAAAGAGCTGGGCAGCCAGATCCTGAAAGAACACCCCGTGGAAAAC
ACCCAGCTGCAGAACGAGAAGCTGTACCTGTACTACCTGCAGAATGGGCGGGATATGTACGTGGACCAGG
AACTGGACATCAACCGGCTGTCCGACTACGATGTGGACCATATCGTGCCTCAGAGCTTTCTGAAGGACGA
CTCCATCGACAACAAGGTGCTGACCAGAAGCGACAAGAACCGGGGCAAGAGCGACAACGTGCCCTCCGAA
GAGGTCGTGAAGAAGATGAAGAACTACTGGCGGCAGCTGCTGAACGCCAAGCTGATTACCCAGAGAAAGT
TCGACAATCTGACCAAGGCCGAGAGAGGCGGCCTGAGCGAACTGGATAAGGCCGGCTTCATCAAGAGACA
GCTGGTGGAAACCCGGCAGATCACAAAGCACGTGGCACAGATCCTGGACTCCCGGATGAACACTAAGTAC
GACGAGAATGACAAGCTGATCCGGGAAGTGAAAGTGATCACCCTGAAGTCCAAGCTGGTGTCCGATTTCC
GGAAGGATTTCCAGTTTTACAAAGTGCGCGAGATCAACAACTACCACCACGCCCACGACGCCTACCTGAA
CGCCGTCGTGGGAACCGCCCTGATCAAAAAGTACCCTAAGCTGGAAAGCGAGTTCGTGTACGGCGACTAC
AAGGTGTACGACGTGCGGAAGATGATCGCCAAGAGCGAGCAGGAAATCGGCAAGGCTACCGCCAAGTACT
TCTTCTACAGCAACATCATGAACTTTTTCAAGACCGAGATTACCCTGGCCAACGGCGAGATCCGGAAGCG
GCCTCTGATCGAGACAAACGGCGAAACCGGGGAGATCGTGTGGGATAAGGGCCGGGATTTTGCCACCGTG
CGGAAAGTGCTGAGCATGCCCCAAGTGAATATCGTGAAAAAGACCGAGGTGCAGACAGGCGGCTTCAGCA
AAGAGTCTATCCTGCCCAAGAGGAACAGCGATAAGCTGATCGCCAGAAAGAAGGACTGGGACCCTAAGAA
GTACGGCGGCTTCGACAGCCCCACCGTGGCCTATTCTGTGCTGGTGGTGGCCAAAGTGGAAAAGGGCAAG
TCCAAGAAACTGAAGAGTGTGAAAGAGCTGCTGGGGATCACCATCATGGAAAGAAGCAGCTTCGAGAAGA
ATCCCATCGACTTTCTGGAAGCCAAGGGCTACAAAGAAGTGAAAAAGGACCTGATCATCAAGCTGCCTAA
GTACTCCCTGTTCGAGCTGGAAAACGGCCGGAAGAGAATGCTGGCCTCTGCCGGCGAACTGCAGAAGGGA
AACGAACTGGCCCTGCCCTCCAAATATGTGAACTTCCTGTACCTGGCCAGCCACTATGAGAAGCTGAAGG
GCTCCCCCGAGGATAATGAGCAGAAACAGCTGTTTGTGGAACAGCACAAGCACTACCTGGACGAGATCAT
CGAGCAGATCAGCGAGTTCTCCAAGAGAGTGATCCTGGCCGACGCTAATCTGGACAAAGTGCTGTCCGCC
TACAACAAGCACCGGGATAAGCCCATCAGAGAGCAGGCCGAGAATATCATCCACCTGTTTACCCTGACCA
ATCTGGGAGCCCCTGCCGCCTTCAAGTACTTTGACACCACCATCGACCGGAAGAGGTACACCAGCACCAA
AGAGGTGCTGGACGCCACCCTGATCCACCAGAGCATCACCGGCCTGTACGAGACACGGATCGACCTGTCT
CAGCTGGGAGGTGACTCTGGCGGCTCAAAAAGAACCGCCGACGGCAGCGAATTCGAGCCCAAGAAGAAGA
GGAAAGTCTAACCGGTCATCATCACCATCACCATTGAGTTTAAACCCGCTGATCAGCCTCGACTGTGCCT
TCTAGTTGCCAGCCATCTGTTGTTTGCCCCTCCCCCGTGCCTTCCTTGACCCTGGAAGGTGCCACTCCCA
CTGTCCTTTCCTAATAAAATGAGGAAATTGCATCGCATTGTCTGAGTAGGTGTCATTCTATTCTGGGGGG
TGGGGTGGGGCAGGACAGCAAGGGGGAGGATTGGGAAGACAATAGCAGGCATGCTGGGGATGCGGTGGGC
TCTATGGCTTCTGAGGCGGAAAGAACCAGCTGGGGCTCGATACCGTCGACCTCTAGCTAGAGCTTGGCGT
AATCATGGTCATAGCTGTTTCCTGTGTGAAATTGTTATCCGCTCACAATTCCACACAACATACGAGCCGG
AAGCATAAAGTGTAAAGCCTAGGGTGCCTAATGAGTGAGCTAACTCACATTAATTGCGTTGCGCTCACTG
CCCGCTTTCCAGTCGGGAAACCTGTCGTGCCAGCTGCATTAATGAATCGGCCAACGCGCGGGGAGAGGCG
GTTTGCGTATTGGGCGCTCTTCCGCTTCCTCGCTCACTGACTCGCTGCGCTCGGTCGTTCGGCTGCGGCG
AGCGGTATCAGCTCACTCAAAGGCGGTAATACGGTTATCCACAGAATCAGGGGATAACGCAGGAAAGAAC
ATGTGAGCAAAAGGCCAGCAAAAGGCCAGGAACCGTAAAAAGGCCGCGTTGCTGGCGTTTTTCCATAGGC
TCCGCCCCCCTGACGAGCATCACAAAAATCGACGCTCAAGTCAGAGGTGGCGAAACCCGACAGGACTATA
AAGATACCAGGCGTTTCCCCCTGGAAGCTCCCTCGTGCGCTCTCCTGTTCCGACCCTGCCGCTTACCGGA
TACCTGTCCGCCTTTCTCCCTTCGGGAAGCGTGGCGCTTTCTCATAGCTCACGCTGTAGGTATCTCAGTT
CGGTGTAGGTCGTTCGCTCCAAGCTGGGCTGTGTGCACGAACCCCCCGTTCAGCCCGACCGCTGCGCCTT
ATCCGGTAACTATCGTCTTGAGTCCAACCCGGTAAGACACGACTTATCGCCACTGGCAGCAGCCACTGGT
AACAGGATTAGCAGAGCGAGGTATGTAGGCGGTGCTACAGAGTTCTTGAAGTGGTGGCCTAACTACGGCT
ACACTAGAAGAACAGTATTTGGTATCTGCGCTCTGCTGAAGCCAGTTACCTTCGGAAAAAGAGTTGGTAG
CTCTTGATCCGGCAAACAAACCACCGCTGGTAGCGGTGGTTTTTTTGTTTGCAAGCAGCAGATTACGCGC
AGAAAAAAAGGATCTCAAGAAGATCCTTTGATCTTTTCTACGGGGTCTGACACTCAGTGGAACGAAAACT
CACGTTAAGGGATTTTGGTCATGAGATTATCAAAAAGGATCTTCACCTAGATCCTTTTAAATTAAAAATG
AAGTTTTAAATCAATCTAAAGTATATATGAGTAAACTTGGTCTGACAGTTACCAATGCTTAATCAGTGAG
GCACCTATCTCAGCGATCTGTCTATTTCGTTCATCCATAGTTGCCTGACTCCCCGTCGTGTAGATAACTA
CGATACGGGAGGGCTTACCATCTGGCCCCAGTGCTGCAATGATACCGCGGCTACCACGCTCACCGGCTCC
AGATTTATCAGCAATAAACCAGCCAGCCGGAAGGGCCGAGCGCAGAAGTGGTCCTGCAACTTTATCCGCC
TCCATCCAGTCTATTAATTGTTGCCGGGAAGCTAGAGTAAGTAGTTCGCCAGTTAATAGTTTGCGCAACG
TTGTTGCCATTGCTACAGGCATCGTGGTGTCACGCTCGTCGTTTGGTATGGCTTCATTCAGCTCCGGTTC
CCAACGATCAAGGCGAGTTACATGATCCCCCATGTTGTGCAAAAAAGCGGTTAGCTCCTTCGGTCCTCCG
ATCGTTGTCAGAAGTAAGTTGGCCGCAGTGTTATCACTCATGGTTATGGCAGCACTGCATAATTCTCTTA
CTGTCATGCCATCCGTAAGATGCTTTTCTGTGACTGGTGAGTACTCAACCAAGTCATTCTGAGAATAGTG
TATGCGGCGACCGAGTTGCTCTTGCCCGGCGTCAATACGGGATAATACCGCGCCACATAGCAGAACTTTA
AAAGTGCTCATCATTGGAAAACGTTCTTCGGGGCGAAAACTCTCAAGGATCTTACCGCTGTTGAGATCCA
GTTCGATGTAACCCACTCGTGCACCCAACTGATCTTCAGCATCTTTTACTTTCACCAGCGTTTCTGGGTG
AGCAAAAACAGGAAGGCAAAATGCCGCAAAAAAGGGAATAAGGGCGACACGGAAATGTTGAATACTCATA
CTCTTCCTTTTTCAATATTATTGAAGCATTTATCAGGGTTATTGTCTCATGAGCGGATACATATTTGAAT
GTATTTAGAAAAATAAACAAATAGGGGTTCCGCGCACATTTCCCCGAAAAGTGCCACCTGACGTCGACGG
ATCGGGAGATCGATCTCCCGATCCCCTAGGGTCGACTCTCAGTACAATCTGCTCTGATGCCGCATAGTTA
AGCCAGTATCTGCTCCCTGCTTGTGTGTTGGAGGTCGCTGAGTAGTGCGCGAGCAAAATTTAAGCTACAA
CAAGGCAAGGCTTGACCGACAATTGCATGAAGAATCTGCTTAGGGTTAGGCGTTTTGCGCTGCTTCGCGA
TGTACGGGCCAGATATACGCGTTGACATTGATTATTGACTAGTTATTAATAGTAATCAATTACGGGGTCA
TTAGTTCATAGCCCATATATGGAGTTCCGCGTTACATAACTTACGGTAAATGGCCCGCCTGGCTGACCGC
CCAACGACCCCCGCCCATTGACGTCAATAATGACGTATGTTCCCATAGTAACGCCAATAGGGACTTTCCA
TTGACGTCAATGGGTGGAGTATTTACGGTAAACTGCCCACTTGGCAGTACATCAAGTGTATCATATGCCA
AGTACGCCCCCTATTGACGTCAATGACGGTAAATGGCCCGCCTGGCATTATGCCCAGTACATGACCTTAT
GGGACTTTCCTACTTGGCAGTACATCTACGTATTAGTCATCGCTATTACCATGGTGATGCGGTTTTGGCA
GTACATCAATGGGCGTGGATAGCGGTTTGACTCACGGGGATTTCCAAGTCTCCACCCCATTGACGTCAAT
GGGAGTTTGTTTTGGCACCAAAATCAACGGGACTTTCCAAAATGTCGTAACAACTCCGCCCCATTGACGC
AAATGGGCGGTAGGCGTGTACGGTGGGAGGTCTATATAAGCAGAGCTGGTTTAGTGAACCGTCAGATCCG
CTAGAGATCCGCGGCCGCTAATACGACTCACTATAGGGAGAGCCGCCACCATGAAACGGACAGCCGACGG
AAGCGAGTTCGAGTCACCAAAGAAGAAGCGGAAAGTCATGTCTGAAGTCGAGTTTAGCCACGAGTATTGG
ATGAGGCACGCACTGACCCTGGCAAAGCGAGCACGGGATGAAAGAGAAGTCCCCGTGGGCGCCGTGCTGG
TGCTCAACAATAGAGTGATCGGAGAGGGATGGAACAAGGCAATCGGCCTCCACGACCCTACCGCACACGC
AGAGATCATGGCACTGAGGCAGGGAGGCCTGGTCATGCAGAATTACCGCCTGTTCGATGCCACCCTGTAT
TCGACACTCGAGCCATGCGTGATGTGCGCAGGAGCAATGATCCACAGCAGGATCGGAAGAGTGGTGTTCG
GAGTGCGGGGCGCCAGGCACGGCGCAGCAGGCTCCCTGATGAATGTGCTGAACTACCCCGGCATAAAGCA
CCGGGTGGAGATCACAGAGGGAATCCTGGCAGACGAGTGCGCCGCCCTGCTGTGCCGTTTCTTTAGAATG
CCGAGACGGGTGTTCAAGGCCCAGAAGAAGGCACAGAGCTCCACCGACTCTGGAGGATCTAGCGGAGGAT
CCTCTGGCAGCGAGACACCAGGAACAAGCGAGTCAGCAACACCAGAGAGCAGTGGCGGCAGCAGCGGCGG
CAGCGACAAGAAGTACAGCATCGGCCTGGCCATCGGCACCAACTCTGTGGGCTGGGCCGTGATCACCGAC
GAGTACAAGGTGCCCAGCAAGAAATTCAAGGTGCTGGGCAACACCGACCGGCACAGCATCAAGAAGAACC
TGATCGGAGCCCTGCTGTTCGACAGCGGCGAAACAGCCGAGGCCACCCGGCTGAAGAGAACCGCCAGAAG
AAGATACACCAGACGGAAGAACCGGATCTGCTATCTGCAAGAGATCTTCAGCAACGAGATGGCCAAGGTG
GACGACAGCTTCTTCCACAGACTGGAAGAGTCCTTCCTGGTGGAAGAGGATAAGAAGCACGAGCGGCACC
CCATCTTCGGCAACATCGTGGACGAGGTGGCCTACCACGAGAAGTACCCCACCATCTACCACCTGAGAAA
GAAACTGGTGGACAGCACCGACAAGGCCGACCTGCGGCTGATCTATCTGGCCCTGGCCCACATGATCAAG
TTCCGGGGCCACTTCCTGATCGAGGGCGACCTGAACCCCGACAACAGCGACGTGGACAAGCTGTTCATCC
AGCTGGTGCAGACCTACAACCAGCTGTTCGAGGAAAACCCCATCAACGCCAGCGGCGTGGACGCCAAGGC
CATCCTGTCTGCCAGACTGAGCAAGAGCAGACGGCTGGAAAATCTGATCGCCCAGCTGCCCGGCGAAAAG
AAGAATGGCCTGTTCGGAAACCTGATTGCCCTGAGCCTGGGCCTGACCCCCAACTTCAAGAGCAACTTCG
ACCTGGCCGAGGATGCCAAACTGCAGCTGAGCAAGGACACCTACGACGACGACCTGGACAACCTGCTGGC
CCAGATCGGCGACCAGTACGCCGACCTGTT
Features (pLannotate 1.2.2; 16 found; start..end, strand, type, name):
   3353..3577    +  polyA_signal   bGH poly(A) signal: bovine growth hormone polyadenylation signal
   3581..3602    +  promoter       SV40 promoter (fragment): SV40 enhancer and early promoter
   3607..3623    +  misc_feature   MCS (fragment): pBluescript multiple cloning site
   3672..3688    -  protein_bind   lac operator: The lac repressor binds to the lac operator to inhibit transcription in E. coli. This inhibition can be relieved by adding lactose or isopropyl-β-D-thiogalactopyranoside (IPTG). lac repressor encoded by lacI
   3696..3726    -  promoter       lac promoter: promoter for the E. coli lac operon
   3741..3762    -  protein_bind   CAP binding site: CAP binding activates transcription in the presence of cAMP. E. coli catabolite activator protein
   3775..3867    -  CDS            lacI (fragment): lac repressor; lacI; The lac repressor binds to the lac operator to inhibit transcription in E. coli. This inhibition can be relieved by adding lactose or isopropyl-β-D-thiogalactopyranoside (IPTG).
   4050..4638    -  rep_origin     ori: high-copy-number ColE1/pMB1/pBR322/pUC origin of replication
   4809..5669    -  CDS            AmpR: β-lactamase; bla; confers resistance to ampicillin, carbenicillin, and related antibiotics
   5670..5774    -  promoter       AmpR promoter: bla
   5845..5889    -  misc_feature   bom (fragment): basis of mobility region from pBR322
   6044..6423    +  enhancer       CMV enhancer: human cytomegalovirus immediate early enhancer
   6424..6627    +  promoter       CMV promoter: human cytomegalovirus (CMV) immediate early promoter
   6669..6687    +  promoter       T7 promoter: promoter for bacteriophage T7 RNA polymerase
   6758..7240    +  CDS            tadA: TADA_ECOLI - Also known as yfhC. Experimental evidence at protein level: Swiss-Prot protein existence level 1. Catalyzes the deamination of adenosine to inosine at the wobble position 34 of tRNA(Arg2). Essential for cell viability. From Escherichia coli (strain K12).
   7355..3236    +  CDS            dCas9 (fragment) (across the origin): catalytically dead mutant of the Cas9 endonuclease from the Streptococcus pyogenes Type II CRISPR/Cas system RNA-guided DNA-binding protein that lacks endonuclease activity due to the D10A mutation in the RuvC catalytic domain and the N863A mutation in the HNH catalytic domain
