[The description below was written by a language model from this plasmid's Addgene catalogue record and pLannotate feature annotations shown in this document.]
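Description:
ABE-RA5.1 is a mammalian expression plasmid of about 8.2 kb, built on a pCMV backbone, that encodes an adenine base editor. It is propagated in E. coli from a high-copy ColE1/pBR322-type origin and selected with ampicillin through the β-lactamase gene (AmpR) and its native promoter. The feature table also picks up small backbone remnants (fragments of the lac promoter/operator region, lacI, a pBluescript MCS, an SV40 promoter and the pBR322 bom site). These appear to be vestigial and have no stated function in the construct. No mammalian selection marker is annotated.

The payload is a single open reading frame of roughly 4.8 kb, driven by the human CMV immediate-early enhancer and promoter and terminated by the bovine growth hormone polyadenylation signal. A T7 promoter sits just upstream of the coding sequence and could support in vitro transcription. The fusion consists of an N-terminal engineered variant of the E. coli tRNA adenosine deaminase TadA (TadA-RA5.1), which carries a long list of recorded substitutions, followed after a short unannotated gap, presumably a linker, by Streptococcus pyogenes Cas9. The automated annotation labels the Cas9 portion as a dCas9 fragment, but the catalogue entry specifies SpCas9 D10A, which is the nickase form typically used in base editors. In this arrangement a separately supplied guide RNA (none is annotated here) directs Cas9 to the target. The deaminase then converts adenine to inosine on the displaced strand, giving A•T to G•C edits without a double-strand break. The associated publication describes an adenine base editor variant with expanded sequence-context compatibility, and the plasmid's stated purpose is to express that editor in mammalian cells.
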