Addgene plasmid #208313: ABE-RA5.1
Purpose: Expresses ABE-RA5.1 in mammalian cells
Depositing lab: Weixin Tang. Depositing organization: University of Chicago. Publication: An adenine base editor variant expands context compatibility. Xiao YL, Wu Y, Tang W. Nat Biotechnol. 2024 Jan 2. doi: 10.1038/s41587-023-01994-3. PubMed 38168987.
Backbone
  Vector backbone: pCMV with a BR322 origin
  Backbone size w/o insert (bp): 3402
  Vector type: Mammalian Expression
Growth in bacteria
  Bacterial resistance: Ampicillin, 100 μg/mL
  Growth temperature: 37°C
  Growth strain: DH5alpha
  Copy number: High Copy
Gene/Insert
  Gene/Insert name: TadA-RA5.1-SpCas9 D10A
  Species: E. coli
  Insert size (bp): 4818
  Mutation: W23R, H36L, R47K, P48A, R51L, I76F, V82S, A106V, D108G, K110R, T111H, D119N, H122N, H123Y, M1216I, N127K, S146C, D147R, R152P, Q154R, E155V, I156F
  Cloning method: Restriction Enzyme; 5′ cloning site Unknown (unknown if destroyed); 3′ cloning site Unknown (unknown if destroyed)
Terms and licenses: Academic/Nonprofit Terms; Industry Terms: Not Available to Industry
How to cite: ABE-RA5.1 was a gift from Weixin Tang (Addgene plasmid # 208313 ; http://n2t.net/addgene:208313 ; RRID:Addgene_208313)
